Addgene plasmid #142663: TFORF0616
Purpose: Lentiviral vector for overexpressing transcription factor ORFs with unique 24-bp barcodes. Barcodes facilitate identification of transcription factors in pooled screens.
Depositing lab: Feng Zhang. Depositing organization: Broad Institute. Publication: A transcription factor atlas of directed differentiation. Joung J, Ma S, Tay T, Geiger-Schuller KR, Kirchgatterer PC, Verdine VK, Guo B, Arias-Garcia MA, Allen WE, Singh A, Kuksenko O, Abudayyeh OO, Gootenberg JS, Fu Z, Macrae RK, Buenrostro JD, Regev A, Zhang F. Cell. 2023 Jan 5;186(1):209-229.e26. doi: 10.1016/j.cell.2022.11.026. PubMed 36608654.
Backbone
  Vector backbone: pLX_TRC317
  Backbone manufacturer: Broad Institute Genetic Perturbation Platform
  Backbone size w/o insert (bp): 8264
  Vector type: Mammalian Expression, Lentiviral
  Selectable markers: Puromycin
Growth in bacteria
  Bacterial resistance: Ampicillin, 100 μg/mL
  Growth temperature: 37°C
  Growth strain: NEB Stable
  Copy number: High Copy
Gene/Insert
  Gene/Insert name: ZSCAN26
  Species: H. sapiens (human)
  Insert size (bp): 1136
  Entrez Gene: ZNF187 (a.k.a. MGC2815, SRE-ZBP, ZSCAN26)
  Promoter: EF1a
  Cloning method: Unknown
  Sequencing primers: 5′ GGGTGGAGACTGAAGTTAGGCCAG; 3′ CACATAGCGTAAAAGGAGCAACATAG
Terms and licenses: Academic/Nonprofit Terms; Industry Terms: Not Available to Industry
Depositor comments: NM_152736,NM_001287421,ENST00000316606,ENST00000614088 . The transcription factor ORF portion of this plasmid was synthesized by Genewiz. Please test multiple small colonies in case of plasmid recombination. To make this collection available in a timely manner, a portion of this collection was not fully sequenced by Addgene. If an Addgene verified full plasmid sequence is not available, please contact us prior to placing an order to request the full sequence.
How to cite: TFORF0616 was a gift from Feng Zhang (Addgene plasmid # 142663 ; http://n2t.net/addgene:142663 ; RRID:Addgene_142663)
