[The description below was written by a language model from this plasmid's Addgene catalogue record and pLannotate feature annotations shown in this document.]
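Description:
TFORF0616 is a third-generation-style, self-inactivating lentiviral expression plasmid built on the pLX_TRC317 backbone. It belongs to a barcoded library of human transcription factor open reading frames and carries ZSCAN26 (also known as ZNF187 or SRE-ZBP). In bacteria it is maintained through a high-copy ColE1/pUC-type origin and selected with ampicillin via the β-lactamase gene. An f1 origin and remnants of a lac/lacZα cloning region with T7 and T3 promoters are also present in the backbone. The depositor warns that the plasmid can recombine, as is common for LTR-containing vectors.

The viral portion begins with an RSV promoter fused to a truncated HIV-1 5' LTR, which allows Tat-independent production of genomic RNA. This is followed by the Ψ packaging signal with a gag fragment, the Rev response element for nuclear export, and a cPPT/CTS element that aids nuclear import of the provirus. It ends with a ΔU3 3' LTR, so the integrated provirus lacks LTR promoter activity. Inside this frame, an SV40 early promoter/origin drives puromycin N-acetyltransferase for selecting transduced mammalian cells. A separate EF-1α promoter drives the synthesized ZSCAN26 ORF, with a WPRE downstream to enhance transcript stability and expression.

The automated annotation marks only about 465 nt as ZSCAN26, whereas the catalogue lists a 1,136 bp insert. The rest of the ORF and the 24-bp barcode presumably lie in the unannotated stretch before the WPRE, although the barcode is not annotated. The construct is intended for constitutive transcription factor overexpression, particularly in pooled screens of directed differentiation where the barcode identifies which factor each cell received.
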