Features (pLannotate 1.2.2; 31 found; start..end, strand, type, name):
      5..231     +  promoter       RSV promoter: Rous sarcoma virus enhancer/promoter
    232..412     +  LTR            5' LTR (truncated): truncated 5' long terminal repeat (LTR) from HIV-1
    459..584     +  misc_feature   HIV-1 Ψ: packaging signal of human immunodeficiency virus type 1
    568..931     +  CDS            HIV-1 gag (fragment): gag protein from human immunodeficiency virus 1; gag
   1077..1310    +  misc_feature   RRE: The Rev response element (RRE) of HIV-1 allows for Rev-dependent mRNA export from the nucleus to the cytoplasm.
   1687..1713    +  CDS            Rev (fragment): human immunodeficiency virus 1 (HIV-1) Rev protein; rev; enhances nuclear export of unspliced and incompletely spliced viral mRNAs
   1720..1743    +  promoter       SV40 promoter (fragment): SV40 early promoter
   1744..1815    +  promoter       SV40 promoter (fragment): SV40 enhancer and early promoter
   1839..1974    +  rep_origin     SV40 ori: SV40 origin of replication
   2020..2616    +  CDS            PuroR (fragment): puromycin N-acetyltransferase; pac from Streptomyces; confers resistance to puromycin
   2665..2782    +  misc_feature   cPPT/CTS: central polypurine tract and central termination sequence of HIV-1
   2847..2913    +  CDS            small t antigen (fragment): SV40 (simian virus 40) small t antigen
   2920..4098    +  promoter       EF-1α promoter: strong constitutive promoter for human elongation factor EF-1α
   4130..4594    +  CDS            ZSCAN26 (fragment): ZSC26_HUMAN - Also known as ZNF187. Experimental evidence at protein level: Swiss-Prot protein existence level 1. May be involved in transcriptional regulation. From Homo sapiens (Human).
   5162..5215    +  promoter       U6 promoter (fragment): RNA polymerase III promoter for human U6 snRNA
   5257..5845    +  misc_feature   WPRE: woodchuck hepatitis virus posttranscriptional regulatory element
   5896..5915    +  misc_feature   cPPT/CTS (fragment): central polypurine tract and central termination sequence of HIV-1
   5917..6150    +  LTR            3' LTR (ΔU3): self-inactivating 3' long terminal repeat (LTR) from HIV-1
   6228..6349    +  polyA_signal   SV40 poly(A) signal: SV40 polyadenylation signal
   6389..6524    +  rep_origin     SV40 ori: SV40 origin of replication
   6545..6563    -  promoter       T7 promoter: promoter for bacteriophage T7 RNA polymerase
   6571..6726    +  CDS            lacZα (fragment): LacZα fragment of β-galactosidase; lacZ fragment
   6731..7159    +  rep_origin     f1 ori (sequence partly withheld): f1 bacteriophage origin of replication; arrow indicates direction of (+) strand synthesis
   7212..7316    +  promoter       AmpR promoter: bla
   7317..8177    +  CDS            AmpR: β-lactamase; bla; confers resistance to ampicillin, carbenicillin, and related antibiotics
   8348..8936    +  rep_origin     ori: high-copy-number ColE1/pMB1/pBR322/pUC origin of replication
   9119..9211    +  CDS            lacI (fragment): lac repressor; lacI; The lac repressor binds to the lac operator to inhibit transcription in E. coli. This inhibition can be relieved by adding lactose or isopropyl-β-D-thiogalactopyranoside (IPTG).
   9224..9245    +  protein_bind   CAP binding site: CAP binding activates transcription in the presence of cAMP. E. coli catabolite activator protein
   9260..9290    +  promoter       lac promoter: promoter for the E. coli lac operon
   9298..9314    +  protein_bind   lac operator: The lac repressor binds to the lac operator to inhibit transcription in E. coli. This inhibition can be relieved by adding lactose or isopropyl-β-D-thiogalactopyranoside (IPTG). lac repressor encoded by lacI
   9359..9377    +  promoter       T3 promoter: promoter for bacteriophage T3 RNA polymerase
>Addgene plasmid #142663 | TFORF0616 | addgene full sequence | sequence record 397749 | Addgene NGS Result
TTAATGTAGTCTTATGCAATACTCTTGTAGTCTTGCAACATGGTAACGATGAGTTAGCAACATGCCTTAC
AAGGAGAGAAAAAGCACCGTGCATGCCGATTGGTGGAAGTAAGGTGGTACGATCGTGCCTTATTAGGAAG
GCAACAGACGGGTCTGACATGGATTGGACGAACCACTGAATTGCCGCATTGCAGAGATATTGTATTTAAG
TGCCTAGCTCGATACATAAACGGGTCTCTCTGGTTAGACCAGATCTGAGCCTGGGAGCTCTCTGGCTAAC
TAGGGAACCCACTGCTTAAGCCTCAATAAAGCTTGCCTTGAGTGCTTCAAGTAGTGTGTGCCCGTCTGTT
GTGTGACTCTGGTAACTAGAGATCCCTCAGACCCTTTTAGTCAGTGTGGAAAATCTCTAGCAGTGGCGCC
CGAACAGGGACTTGAAAGCGAAAGGGAAACCAGAGGAGCTCTCTCGACGCAGGACTCGGCTTGCTGAAGC
GCGCACGGCAAGAGGCGAGGGGCGGCGACTGGTGAGTACGCCAAAAATTTTGACTAGCGGAGGCTAGAAG
GAGAGAGATGGGTGCGAGAGCGTCAGTATTAAGCGGGGGAGAATTAGATCGCGATGGGAAAAAATTCGGT
TAAGGCCAGGGGGAAAGAAAAAATATAAATTAAAACATATAGTATGGGCAAGCAGGGAGCTAGAACGATT
CGCAGTTAATCCTGGCCTGTTAGAAACATCAGAAGGCTGTAGACAAATACTGGGACAGCTACAACCATCC
CTTCAGACAGGATCAGAAGAACTTAGATCATTATATAATACAGTAGCAACCCTCTATTGTGTGCATCAAA
GGATAGAGATAAAAGACACCAAGGAAGCTTTAGACAAGATAGAGGAAGAGCAAAACAAAAGTAAGACCAC
CGCACAGCAAGCGGCCGCTGATCTTCAGACCTGGAGGAGGAGATATGAGGGACAATTGGAGAAGTGAATT
ATATAAATATAAAGTAGTAAAAATTGAACCATTAGGAGTAGCACCCACCAAGGCAAAGAGAAGAGTGGTG
CAGAGAGAAAAAAGAGCAGTGGGAATAGGAGCTTTGTTCCTTGGGTTCTTGGGAGCAGCAGGAAGCACTA
TGGGCGCAGCGTCAATGACGCTGACGGTACAGGCCAGACAATTATTGTCTGGTATAGTGCAGCAGCAGAA
CAATTTGCTGAGGGCTATTGAGGCGCAACAGCATCTGTTGCAACTCACAGTCTGGGGCATCAAGCAGCTC
CAGGCAAGAATCCTGGCTGTGGAAAGATACCTAAAGGATCAACAGCTCCTGGGGATTTGGGGTTGCTCTG
GAAAACTCATTTGCACCACTGCTGTGCCTTGGAATGCTAGTTGGAGTAATAAATCTCTGGAACAGATTTG
GAATCACACGACCTGGATGGAGTGGGACAGAGAAATTAACAATTACACAAGCTTAATACACTCCTTAATT
GAAGAATCGCAAAACCAGCAAGAAAAGAATGAACAAGAATTATTGGAATTAGATAAATGGGCAAGTTTGT
GGAATTGGTTTAACATAACAAATTGGCTGTGGTATATAAAATTATTCATAATGATAGTAGGAGGCTTGGT
AGGTTTAAGAATAGTTTTTGCTGTACTTTCTATAGTGAATAGAGTTAGGCAGGGATATTCACCATTATCG
TTTCAGACCCACCTCCCAACCCCGAGGGGACCCATGCATTGCATCTCAATTAGTCAGCAACCAGGTGTGG
AAAGTCCCCAGGCTCCCCAGCAGGCAGAAGTATGCAAAGCATGCGTCTCAATTAGTCAGCAACCATAGTC
CCGCCCCTAACTCCGCCCATCCCGCCCCTAACTCCGCCCAGTTCCGCCCATTCTCCGCCCCATGGCTGAC
TAATTTTTTTTATTTATGCAGAGGCCGAGGCCGCCTCGGCCTCTGAGCTATTCCAGAAGTAGTGAGGAGG
CTTTTTTGGAGGCCTAGGCTTTTGCAAAAAGCTTTCTAGAGGTACCACCGGAGCTTACCATGACCGAGTA
CAAGCCCACGGTGCGCCTCGCCACCCGCGACGACGTCCCCAGGGCCGTACGCACCCTCGCCGCCGCGTTC
GCCGACTACCCCGCCACGCGCCACACCGTCGATCCGGACCGCCACATCGAGCGGGTCACCGAGCTGCAAG
AACTCTTCCTCACGCGCGTCGGGCTCGACATCGGCAAGGTGTGGGTCGCGGACGACGGCGCCGCCGTGGC
GGTCTGGACCACGCCGGAGAGCGTCGAAGCGGGGGCGGTGTTCGCCGAGATCGGCCCGCGCATGGCCGAG
TTGAGCGGTTCCCGGCTGGCCGCGCAGCAACAGATGGAAGGCCTCCTGGCGCCGCACCGGCCCAAGGAGC
CCGCGTGGTTCCTGGCCACCGTCGGCGTCTCGCCCGACCACCAGGGCAAGGGTCTGGGCAGCGCCGTCGT
GCTCCCCGGAGTGGAGGCGGCCGAGCGCGCCGGGGTGCCCGCCTTCCTGGAGACCTCCGCGCCCCGCAAC
CTCCCCTTCTACGAGCGGCTCGGCTTCACCGTCACCGCCGACGTCGAGGTGCCCGAAGGACCGCGCACCT
GGTGCATGACCCGCAAGCCCGGTGCCAGTTAACGAATTCTAGATCTTGAGACAAATGGCAGTATTCATCC
ACAATTTTAAAAGAAAAGGGGGGATTGGGGGGTACAGTGCAGGGGAAAGAATAGTAGACATAATAGCAAC
AGACATACAAACTAAAGAATTACAAAAACAAATTACAAAAATTCAAAATTTTCGGGTTTATTACAGGGAC
AGCAGAGATCCACTTTGGCGCCGGCTCGAGGCCTGCAGGTGCAAAGATGGATAAAGTTTTAAACAGAGAG
GAATCTTTGCAGCTAATGGACCTTCTAGGTCTTGAAAGGAGTGGGAATTGGCTCCGGTGCCCGTCAGTGG
GCAGAGCGCACATCGCCCACAGTCCCCGAGAAGTTGGGGGGAGGGGTCGGCAATTGAACCGGTGCCTAGA
GAAGGTGGCGCGGGGTAAACTGGGAAAGTGATGTCGTGTACTGGCTCCGCCTTTTTCCCGAGGGTGGGGG
AGAACCGTATATAAGTGCAGTAGTCGCCGTGAACGTTCTTTTTCGCAACGGGTTTGCCGCCAGAACACAG
GTAAGTGCCGTGTGTGGTTCCCGCGGGCCTGGCCTCTTTACGGGTTATGGCCCTTGCGTGCCTTGAATTA
CTTCCACCTGGCTGCAGTACGTGATTCTTGATCCCGAGCTTCGGGTTGGAAGTGGGTGGGAGAGTTCGAG
GCCTTGCGCTTAAGGAGCCCCTTCGCCTCGTGCTTGAGTTGAGGCCTGGCCTGGGCGCTGGGGCCGCCGC
GTGCGAATCTGGTGGCACCTTCGCGCCTGTCTCGCTGCTTTCGATAAGTCTCTAGCCATTTAAAATTTTT
GATGACCTGCTGCGACGCTTTTTTTCTGGCAAGATAGTCTTGTAAATGCGGGCCAAGATCTGCACACTGG
TATTTCGGTTTTTGGGGCCGCGGGCGGCGACGGGGCCCGTGCGTCCCAGCGCACATGTTCGGCGAGGCGG
GGCCTGCGAGCGCGGCCACCGAGAATCGGACGGGGGTAGTCTCAAGCTGGCCGGCCTGCTCTGGTGCCTG
GCCTCGCGCCGCCGTGTATCGCCCCGCCCTGGGCGGCAAGGCTGGCCCGGTCGGCACCAGTTGCGTGAGC
GGAAAGATGGCCGCTTCCCGGCCCTGCTGCAGGGAGCTCAAAATGGAGGACGCGGCGCTCGGGAGAGCGG
GCGGGTGAGTCACCCACACAAAGGAAAAGGGCCTTTCCGTCCTCAGCCGTCGCTTCATGTGACTCCACGG
AGTACCGGGCGCCGTCCAGGCACCTCGATTAGTTCTCGAGCTTTTGGAGTACGTCGTCTTTAGGTTGGGG
GGAGGGGTTTTATGCGATGGAGTTTCCCCACACTGAGTGGGTGGAGACTGAAGTTAGGCCAGCTTGGCAC
TTGATGTAATTCTCCTTGGAATTTGCCCTTTTTGAGTTTGGATCTTGGTTCATTCTCAAGCCTCAGACAG
TGGTTCAAAGTTTTTTTCTTCCATTTCAGGTGTCGTGAGGCTAGCACCGCCACCATGGCAACAGCATTGG
ACCCAGACCAGCCAAAGAAACAAAAAATACTTGTGGAGGAGATGGCCCCTCTGAAAGGAGTACAGGAACA
GCAGGTTCGGCATGAGTGTGAAGTTACAAAGCCTGAGAAAGAGAAGGGTGAGGAGACAAGGATTGAGAAT
GGGAAGCTTATTGTAGTAACAGACTCTTGTGGAAGAGTAGAGTCATCTGGGAAAATATCTGAACCCATGG
AGGCTCATAATGAGGGCTCTAACTTGGAAAGGCATCAGGCCAAGCCCAAAGAGAAGATTGAGTATAAATG
CTCAGAACGTGAGCAGAGATTCATCCAGCACTTGGACCTGATTGAACATGCGAGTACACACACGGGAAAG
AAACTCTGCGAGTCTGATGTGTGTCAGAGTTCCAGTCTTACAGGACATAAGAAAGTCCTCTCTAGAGAGA
AAGGTCATCAGTGTCATGAGTGTGGGAAAGCCTTTCAGAGGAGTTCACACCTCGTCAGACATCAGAAAAT
CCATCTTGGTGAGAAGCCTTATCAGTGCAATGAGTGTGGCAAAGTCTTTAGCCAGAATGCAGGCCTTTTG
GAACATCTCAGAATTCATACTGGAGAGAAACCTTATCTATGTATCCATTGTGGAAAAAATTTTAGGCGCA
GCTCTCACCTTAATCGACATCAGAGAATTCACAGTCAGGAGGAGCCCTGTGAGTGCAAGGAGTGTGGAAA
AACCTTTAGTCAGGCCTTACTCCTCACCCACCATCAGAGAATCCATAGTCACTCCAAAAGCCATCAATGT
AACGAGTGTGGAAAAGCTTTCAGTTTGACCTCAGACCTTATTCGACACCACAGAATTCATACTGGAGAAA
AACCTTTCAAGTGTAACATATGCCAGAAAGCCTTCCGACTAAACTCACACCTTGCTCAGCATGTAAGAAT
CCACAATGAAGAAAAACCCTATCAGTGTAGTGAATGTGGAGAAGCCTTCAGGCAAAGGTCAGGTCTTTTT
CAACATCAGAGATATCACCACAAAGACAAACTGGCTTAGTAATGAACTAGTCCGTAACTTGAAAGTATTT
CGATTTCTTGGCTTTATATATCTTGTGGAAAGGACGACACGCCAAGAGTATACCTGCAGGAACGCGTTAA
GTCGACAATCAACCTCTGGATTACAAAATTTGTGAAAGATTGACTGGTATTCTTAACTATGTTGCTCCTT
TTACGCTATGTGGATACGCTGCTTTAATGCCTTTGTATCATGCTATTGCTTCCCGTATGGCTTTCATTTT
CTCCTCCTTGTATAAATCCTGGTTGCTGTCTCTTTATGAGGAGTTGTGGCCCGTTGTCAGGCAACGTGGC
GTGGTGTGCACTGTGTTTGCTGACGCAACCCCCACTGGTTGGGGCATTGCCACCACCTGTCAGCTCCTTT
CCGGGACTTTCGCTTTCCCCCTCCCTATTGCCACGGCGGAACTCATCGCCGCCTGCCTTGCCCGCTGCTG
GACAGGGGCTCGGCTGTTGGGCACTGACAATTCCGTGGTGTTGTCGGGGAAATCATCGTCCTTTCCTTGG
CTGCTCGCCTGTGTTGCCACCTGGATTCTGCGCGGGACGTCCTTCTGCTACGTCCCTTCGGCCCTCAATC
CAGCGGACCTTCCTTCCCGCGGCCTGCTGCCGGCTCTGCGGCCTCTTCCGCGTCTTCGCCTTCGCCCTCA
GACGAGTCGGATCTCCCTTTGGGCCGCCTCCCCGCGTCGACTTTAAGACCAATGACTTACAAGGCAGCTG
TAGATCTTAGCCACTTTTTAAAAGAAAAGGGGGGACTGGAAGGGCTAATTCACTCCCAACGAAGACAAGA
TCTGCTTTTTGCTTGTACTGGGTCTCTCTGGTTAGACCAGATCTGAGCCTGGGAGCTCTCTGGCTAACTA
GGGAACCCACTGCTTAAGCCTCAATAAAGCTTGCCTTGAGTGCTTCAAGTAGTGTGTGCCCGTCTGTTGT
GTGACTCTGGTAACTAGAGATCCCTCAGACCCTTTTAGTCAGTGTGGAAAATCTCTAGCAGTACGTATAG
TAGTTCATGTCATCTTATTATTCAGTATTTATAACTTGCAAAGAAATGAATATCAGAGAGTGAGAGGAAC
TTGTTTATTGCAGCTTATAATGGTTACAAATAAAGCAATAGCATCACAAATTTCACAAATAAAGCATTTT
TTTCACTGCATTCTAGTTGTGGTTTGTCCAAACTCATCAATGTATCTTATCATGTCTGGCTCTAGCTATC
CCGCCCCTAACTCCGCCCATCCCGCCCCTAACTCCGCCCAGTTCCGCCCATTCTCCGCCCCATGGCTGAC
TAATTTTTTTTATTTATGCAGAGGCCGAGGCCGCCTCGGCCTCTGAGCTATTCCAGAAGTAGTGAGGAGG
CTTTTTTGGAGGCCTAGGGACGTACCCAATTCGCCCTATAGTGAGTCGTATTACGCGCGCTCACTGGCCG
TCGTTTTACAACGTCGTGACTGGGAAAACCCTGGCGTTACCCAACTTAATCGCCTTGCAGCACATCCCCC
TTTCGCCAGCTGGCGTAATAGCGAAGAGGCCCGCACCGATCGCCCTTCCCAACAGTTGCGCAGCCTGAAT
GGCGAATGGG
[124 nt withheld, positions 6731-6854]
C
[91 nt withheld, positions 6856-6946]
A
[49 nt withheld, positions 6948-6996]
CCTTTGACGTTGGAGTCCACGTTCTTT
[37 nt withheld, positions 7024-7060]
ACCCTATCTCGGTCTATTCTTTTGATTTATAAGGGATTTTGCCGATTTCGGCCTATTGGTTAAAAAATGA
GCTGATTTAACAAAAATTTAACGCGAATTTTAACAAAATATTAACGCTTACAATTTAGGTGGCACTTTTC
GGGGAAATGTGCGCGGAACCCCTATTTGTTTATTTTTCTAAATACATTCAAATATGTATCCGCTCATGAG
ACAATAACCCTGATAAATGCTTCAATAATATTGAAAAAGGAAGAGTATGAGTATTCAACATTTCCGTGTC
GCCCTTATTCCCTTTTTTGCGGCATTTTGCCTTCCTGTTTTTGCTCACCCAGAAACGCTGGTGAAAGTAA
AAGATGCTGAAGATCAGTTGGGTGCACGAGTGGGTTACATCGAACTGGATCTCAACAGCGGTAAGATCCT
TGAGAGTTTTCGCCCCGAAGAACGTTTTCCAATGATGAGCACTTTTAAAGTTCTGCTATGTGGCGCGGTA
TTATCCCGTATTGACGCCGGGCAAGAGCAACTCGGTCGCCGCATACACTATTCTCAGAATGACTTGGTTG
AGTACTCACCAGTCACAGAAAAGCATCTTACGGATGGCATGACAGTAAGAGAATTATGCAGTGCTGCCAT
AACCATGAGTGATAACACTGCGGCCAACTTACTTCTGACAACGATCGGAGGACCGAAGGAGCTAACCGCT
TTTTTGCACAACATGGGGGATCATGTAACTCGCCTTGATCGTTGGGAACCGGAGCTGAATGAAGCCATAC
CAAACGACGAGCGTGACACCACGATGCCTGTAGCAATGGCAACAACGTTGCGCAAACTATTAACTGGCGA
ACTACTTACTCTAGCTTCCCGGCAACAATTAATAGACTGGATGGAGGCGGATAAAGTTGCAGGACCACTT
CTGCGCTCGGCCCTTCCGGCTGGCTGGTTTATTGCTGATAAATCTGGAGCCGGTGAGCGTGGGTCTCGCG
GTATCATTGCAGCACTGGGGCCAGATGGTAAGCCCTCCCGTATCGTAGTTATCTACACGACGGGGAGTCA
GGCAACTATGGATGAACGAAATAGACAGATCGCTGAGATAGGTGCCTCACTGATTAAGCATTGGTAACTG
TCAGACCAAGTTTACTCATATATACTTTAGATTGATTTAAAACTTCATTTTTAATTTAAAAGGATCTAGG
TGAAGATCCTTTTTGATAATCTCATGACCAAAATCCCTTAACGTGAGTTTTCGTTCCACTGAGCGTCAGA
CCCCGTAGAAAAGATCAAAGGATCTTCTTGAGATCCTTTTTTTCTGCGCGTAATCTGCTGCTTGCAAACA
AAAAAACCACCGCTACCAGCGGTGGTTTGTTTGCCGGATCAAGAGCTACCAACTCTTTTTCCGAAGGTAA
CTGGCTTCAGCAGAGCGCAGATACCAAATACTGTTCTTCTAGTGTAGCCGTAGTTAGGCCACCACTTCAA
GAACTCTGTAGCACCGCCTACATACCTCGCTCTGCTAATCCTGTTACCAGTGGCTGCTGCCAGTGGCGAT
AAGTCGTGTCTTACCGGGTTGGACTCAAGACGATAGTTACCGGATAAGGCGCAGCGGTCGGGCTGAACGG
GGGGTTCGTGCACACAGCCCAGCTTGGAGCGAACGACCTACACCGAACTGAGATACCTACAGCGTGAGCT
ATGAGAAAGCGCCACGCTTCCCGAAGGGAGAAAGGCGGACAGGTATCCGGTAAGCGGCAGGGTCGGAACA
GGAGAGCGCACGAGGGAGCTTCCAGGGGGAAACGCCTGGTATCTTTATAGTCCTGTCGGGTTTCGCCACC
TCTGACTTGAGCGTCGATTTTTGTGATGCTCGTCAGGGGGGCGGAGCCTATGGAAAAACGCCAGCAACGC
GGCCTTTTTACGGTTCCTGGCCTTTTGCTGGCCTTTTGCTCACATGTTCTTTCCTGCGTTATCCCCTGAT
TCTGTGGATAACCGTATTACCGCCTTTGAGTGAGCTGATACCGCTCGCCGCAGCCGAACGACCGAGCGCA
GCGAGTCAGTGAGCGAGGAAGCGGAAGAGCGCCCAATACGCAAACCGCCTCTCCCCGCGCGTTGGCCGAT
TCATTAATGCAGCTGGCACGACAGGTTTCCCGACTGGAAAGCGGGCAGTGAGCGCAACGCAATTAATGTG
AGTTAGCTCACTCATTAGGCACCCCAGGCTTTACACTTTATGCTTCCGGCTCGTATGTTGTGTGGAATTG
TGAGCGGATAACAATTTCACACAGGAAACAGCTATGACCATGATTACGCCAAGCGCGCAATTAACCCTCA
CTAAAGGGAACAAAAGCTGGAGCTGCAAGC
