>Addgene plasmid #142663 | TFORF0616 | depositor partial sequence | sequence record 280127 | Insert
ACCGCCACCATGGCAACAGCATTGGACCCAGACCAGCCAAAGAAACAAAAAATACTTGTGGAGGAGATGG
CCCCTCTGAAAGGAGTACAGGAACAGCAGGTTCGGCATGAGTGTGAAGTTACAAAGCCTGAGAAAGAGAA
GGGTGAGGAGACAAGGATTGAGAATGGGAAGCTTATTGTAGTAACAGACTCTTGTGGAAGAGTAGAGTCA
TCTGGGAAAATATCTGAACCCATGGAGGCTCATAATGAGGGCTCTAACTTGGAAAGGCATCAGGCCAAGC
CCAAAGAGAAGATTGAGTATAAATGCTCAGAACGTGAGCAGAGATTCATCCAGCACTTGGACCTGATTGA
ACATGCGAGTACACACACGGGAAAGAAACTCTGCGAGTCTGATGTGTGTCAGAGTTCCAGTCTTACAGGA
CATAAGAAAGTCCTCTCTAGAGAGAAAGGTCATCAGTGTCATGAGTGTGGGAAAGCCTTTCAGAGGAGTT
CACACCTCGTCAGACATCAGAAAATCCATCTTGGTGAGAAGCCTTATCAGTGCAATGAGTGTGGCAAAGT
CTTTAGCCAGAATGCAGGCCTTTTGGAACATCTCAGAATTCATACTGGAGAGAAACCTTATCTATGTATC
CATTGTGGAAAAAATTTTAGGCGCAGCTCTCACCTTAATCGACATCAGAGAATTCACAGTCAGGAGGAGC
CCTGTGAGTGCAAGGAGTGTGGAAAAACCTTTAGTCAGGCCTTACTCCTCACCCACCATCAGAGAATCCA
TAGTCACTCCAAAAGCCATCAATGTAACGAGTGTGGAAAAGCTTTCAGTTTGACCTCAGACCTTATTCGA
CACCACAGAATTCATACTGGAGAAAAACCTTTCAAGTGTAACATATGCCAGAAAGCCTTCCGACTAAACT
CACACCTTGCTCAGCATGTAAGAATCCACAATGAAGAAAAACCCTATCAGTGTAGTGAATGTGGAGAAGC
CTTCAGGCAAAGGTCAGGTCTTTTTCAACATCAGAGATATCACCACAAAGACAAACTGGCTTAGTAATGA
ACTAGTCCGTAACTTGAAAGTATTTCGATTTCTTGGCTTTATATATCTTGTGGAAAGGACGACACGCCAA
GAGTATACCTGCAGGA
