>Addgene plasmid #142663 | TFORF0616 | depositor partial sequence | sequence record 280128 | Barcode
CACGCCAAGAGTATACCTGCAGGA
